Addgene plasmid #144571: TFORF3095
Purpose: Lentiviral vector for overexpressing transcription factor ORFs with unique 24-bp barcodes. Barcodes facilitate identification of transcription factors in pooled screens.
Depositing lab: Feng Zhang. Depositing organization: Broad Institute. Publication: A transcription factor atlas of directed differentiation. Joung J, Ma S, Tay T, Geiger-Schuller KR, Kirchgatterer PC, Verdine VK, Guo B, Arias-Garcia MA, Allen WE, Singh A, Kuksenko O, Abudayyeh OO, Gootenberg JS, Fu Z, Macrae RK, Buenrostro JD, Regev A, Zhang F. Cell. 2023 Jan 5;186(1):209-229.e26. doi: 10.1016/j.cell.2022.11.026. PubMed 36608654.
Backbone
  Vector backbone: pLX_TRC317
  Backbone manufacturer: Broad Institute Genetic Perturbation Platform
  Backbone size w/o insert (bp): 8264
  Vector type: Mammalian Expression, Lentiviral
  Selectable markers: Puromycin
Growth in bacteria
  Bacterial resistance: Ampicillin, 100 μg/mL
  Growth temperature: 37°C
  Growth strain: NEB Stable
  Copy number: High Copy
Gene/Insert
  Gene/Insert name: LIN9
  Species: H. sapiens (human)
  Insert size (bp): 1883
  Entrez Gene: LIN9 (a.k.a. BARA, BARPsv, Lin-9, TGS, TGS1, TGS2)
  Promoter: EF1a
  Tag / fusion protein: V5 (C terminal on insert)
  Cloning method: Gateway Cloning
  Sequencing primers: 5′ GGGTGGAGACTGAAGTTAGGCCAG; 3′ CACATAGCGTAAAAGGAGCAACATAG
Resource information
  A portion of this plasmid was derived from a plasmid made by: Broad Institute Genetic Perturbation Platform
Terms and licenses: Academic/Nonprofit Terms; Industry Terms: Not Available to Industry
Depositor comments: NM_173083.3 Please test multiple small colonies in case of plasmid recombination. To make this collection available in a timely manner, a portion of this collection was not fully sequenced by Addgene. If an Addgene verified full plasmid sequence is not available, please contact us prior to placing an order to request the full sequence.
How to cite: TFORF3095 was a gift from Feng Zhang (Addgene plasmid # 144571 ; http://n2t.net/addgene:144571 ; RRID:Addgene_144571)
