[The description below was written by a language model from this plasmid's Addgene catalogue record and pLannotate feature annotations shown in this document.]
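Description:
TFORF3095 is a third-generation-style, self-inactivating lentiviral expression plasmid built on the pLX_TRC317 backbone and belonging to a barcoded transcription factor ORF collection. It is maintained in E. coli through a high-copy ColE1/pUC origin and an ampicillin resistance gene, and also carries an f1 origin and residual lac/T7/T3 cloning-vector elements. The viral portion comprises an RSV promoter fused to a truncated HIV-1 5' LTR, which drives Tat-independent production of genomic RNA in packaging cells, followed by the Ψ packaging signal with a gag fragment, the Rev response element for nuclear export of the unspliced genome, a cPPT/CTS, WPRE to improve transcript stability and expression, and a ΔU3 3' LTR that inactivates LTR promoter activity after integration. An SV40 poly(A) signal lies downstream of the 3' LTR.

Two cassettes sit within the provirus. An SV40 early promoter drives puromycin N-acetyltransferase for selection of transduced mammalian cells, and the strong constitutive EF-1α promoter drives the human LIN9 open reading frame, introduced by Gateway cloning and flanked by attB1 and attB2 remnants, with a C-terminal V5 epitope tag for detection. LIN9 is annotated as an RB1-associated protein involved in expression of genes required for the G1/S transition. According to the catalogue entry, each construct in the collection carries a unique 24-bp barcode so that the overexpressed factor can be identified in pooled screens. The feature table does not annotate this barcode, so its position is not stated, and the short U6 promoter fragment annotated between the V5 tag and WPRE has no recorded function. The depositor notes that the plasmid may be prone to recombination.
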