Features (pLannotate 1.2.2; 34 found; start..end, strand, type, name):
      5..231     +  promoter       RSV promoter: Rous sarcoma virus enhancer/promoter
    232..412     +  LTR            5' LTR (truncated): truncated 5' long terminal repeat (LTR) from HIV-1
    459..584     +  misc_feature   HIV-1 Ψ: packaging signal of human immunodeficiency virus type 1
    568..931     +  CDS            HIV-1 gag (fragment): gag protein from human immunodeficiency virus 1; gag
   1077..1310    +  misc_feature   RRE: The Rev response element (RRE) of HIV-1 allows for Rev-dependent mRNA export from the nucleus to the cytoplasm.
   1687..1713    +  CDS            Rev (fragment): human immunodeficiency virus 1 (HIV-1) Rev protein; rev; enhances nuclear export of unspliced and incompletely spliced viral mRNAs
   1720..1743    +  promoter       SV40 promoter (fragment): SV40 early promoter
   1744..1815    +  promoter       SV40 promoter (fragment): SV40 enhancer and early promoter
   1839..1974    +  rep_origin     SV40 ori: SV40 origin of replication
   2020..2616    +  CDS            PuroR (fragment): puromycin N-acetyltransferase; pac from Streptomyces; confers resistance to puromycin
   2665..2782    +  misc_feature   cPPT/CTS: central polypurine tract and central termination sequence of HIV-1
   2847..2913    +  CDS            small t antigen (fragment): SV40 (simian virus 40) small t antigen
   2920..4098    +  promoter       EF-1α promoter: strong constitutive promoter for human elongation factor EF-1α
   4119..4136    +  protein_bind   attB1 (fragment): mutant version of attB; core recombination site for the Gateway® BP reaction BP Clonase™
   4193..5818    +  CDS            LIN9: LIN9_HUMAN - Also known as BARA, TGS. Experimental evidence at protein level: Swiss-Prot protein existence level 1. Acts as a tumor suppressor. Inhibits DNA synthesis. Its ability to inhibit oncogenic transformation is mediated through its association with RB1. Plays a role in the expression of genes required for the G1/S transition. From Homo sapiens (Human).
   5826..5843    -  protein_bind   attB2 (fragment): mutant version of attB; core recombination site for the Gateway® BP reaction BP Clonase™
   5852..5893    +  CDS            V5 tag: epitope tag from simian virus 5
   5909..5962    +  promoter       U6 promoter (fragment): RNA polymerase III promoter for human U6 snRNA
   6004..6592    +  misc_feature   WPRE: woodchuck hepatitis virus posttranscriptional regulatory element
   6643..6662    +  misc_feature   cPPT/CTS (fragment): central polypurine tract and central termination sequence of HIV-1
   6664..6897    +  LTR            3' LTR (ΔU3): self-inactivating 3' long terminal repeat (LTR) from HIV-1
   6975..7096    +  polyA_signal   SV40 poly(A) signal: SV40 polyadenylation signal
   7136..7271    +  rep_origin     SV40 ori: SV40 origin of replication
   7292..7310    -  promoter       T7 promoter: promoter for bacteriophage T7 RNA polymerase
   7318..7473    +  CDS            lacZα (fragment): LacZα fragment of β-galactosidase; lacZ fragment
   7478..7906    +  rep_origin     f1 ori (sequence partly withheld): f1 bacteriophage origin of replication; arrow indicates direction of (+) strand synthesis
   7959..8063    +  promoter       AmpR promoter: bla
   8064..8924    +  CDS            AmpR: β-lactamase; bla; confers resistance to ampicillin, carbenicillin, and related antibiotics
   9095..9683    +  rep_origin     ori: high-copy-number ColE1/pMB1/pBR322/pUC origin of replication
   9866..9958    +  CDS            lacI (fragment): lac repressor; lacI; The lac repressor binds to the lac operator to inhibit transcription in E. coli. This inhibition can be relieved by adding lactose or isopropyl-β-D-thiogalactopyranoside (IPTG).
   9971..9992    +  protein_bind   CAP binding site: CAP binding activates transcription in the presence of cAMP. E. coli catabolite activator protein
  10007..10037   +  promoter       lac promoter: promoter for the E. coli lac operon
  10045..10061   +  protein_bind   lac operator: The lac repressor binds to the lac operator to inhibit transcription in E. coli. This inhibition can be relieved by adding lactose or isopropyl-β-D-thiogalactopyranoside (IPTG). lac repressor encoded by lacI
  10106..10124   +  promoter       T3 promoter: promoter for bacteriophage T3 RNA polymerase
>Addgene plasmid #144571 | TFORF3095 | addgene full sequence | sequence record 404267 | Addgene NGS Result
TTAATGTAGTCTTATGCAATACTCTTGTAGTCTTGCAACATGGTAACGATGAGTTAGCAACATGCCTTAC
AAGGAGAGAAAAAGCACCGTGCATGCCGATTGGTGGAAGTAAGGTGGTACGATCGTGCCTTATTAGGAAG
GCAACAGACGGGTCTGACATGGATTGGACGAACCACTGAATTGCCGCATTGCAGAGATATTGTATTTAAG
TGCCTAGCTCGATACATAAACGGGTCTCTCTGGTTAGACCAGATCTGAGCCTGGGAGCTCTCTGGCTAAC
TAGGGAACCCACTGCTTAAGCCTCAATAAAGCTTGCCTTGAGTGCTTCAAGTAGTGTGTGCCCGTCTGTT
GTGTGACTCTGGTAACTAGAGATCCCTCAGACCCTTTTAGTCAGTGTGGAAAATCTCTAGCAGTGGCGCC
CGAACAGGGACTTGAAAGCGAAAGGGAAACCAGAGGAGCTCTCTCGACGCAGGACTCGGCTTGCTGAAGC
GCGCACGGCAAGAGGCGAGGGGCGGCGACTGGTGAGTACGCCAAAAATTTTGACTAGCGGAGGCTAGAAG
GAGAGAGATGGGTGCGAGAGCGTCAGTATTAAGCGGGGGAGAATTAGATCGCGATGGGAAAAAATTCGGT
TAAGGCCAGGGGGAAAGAAAAAATATAAATTAAAACATATAGTATGGGCAAGCAGGGAGCTAGAACGATT
CGCAGTTAATCCTGGCCTGTTAGAAACATCAGAAGGCTGTAGACAAATACTGGGACAGCTACAACCATCC
CTTCAGACAGGATCAGAAGAACTTAGATCATTATATAATACAGTAGCAACCCTCTATTGTGTGCATCAAA
GGATAGAGATAAAAGACACCAAGGAAGCTTTAGACAAGATAGAGGAAGAGCAAAACAAAAGTAAGACCAC
CGCACAGCAAGCGGCCGCTGATCTTCAGACCTGGAGGAGGAGATATGAGGGACAATTGGAGAAGTGAATT
ATATAAATATAAAGTAGTAAAAATTGAACCATTAGGAGTAGCACCCACCAAGGCAAAGAGAAGAGTGGTG
CAGAGAGAAAAAAGAGCAGTGGGAATAGGAGCTTTGTTCCTTGGGTTCTTGGGAGCAGCAGGAAGCACTA
TGGGCGCAGCGTCAATGACGCTGACGGTACAGGCCAGACAATTATTGTCTGGTATAGTGCAGCAGCAGAA
CAATTTGCTGAGGGCTATTGAGGCGCAACAGCATCTGTTGCAACTCACAGTCTGGGGCATCAAGCAGCTC
CAGGCAAGAATCCTGGCTGTGGAAAGATACCTAAAGGATCAACAGCTCCTGGGGATTTGGGGTTGCTCTG
GAAAACTCATTTGCACCACTGCTGTGCCTTGGAATGCTAGTTGGAGTAATAAATCTCTGGAACAGATTTG
GAATCACACGACCTGGATGGAGTGGGACAGAGAAATTAACAATTACACAAGCTTAATACACTCCTTAATT
GAAGAATCGCAAAACCAGCAAGAAAAGAATGAACAAGAATTATTGGAATTAGATAAATGGGCAAGTTTGT
GGAATTGGTTTAACATAACAAATTGGCTGTGGTATATAAAATTATTCATAATGATAGTAGGAGGCTTGGT
AGGTTTAAGAATAGTTTTTGCTGTACTTTCTATAGTGAATAGAGTTAGGCAGGGATATTCACCATTATCG
TTTCAGACCCACCTCCCAACCCCGAGGGGACCCATGCATTGCATCTCAATTAGTCAGCAACCAGGTGTGG
AAAGTCCCCAGGCTCCCCAGCAGGCAGAAGTATGCAAAGCATGCGTCTCAATTAGTCAGCAACCATAGTC
CCGCCCCTAACTCCGCCCATCCCGCCCCTAACTCCGCCCAGTTCCGCCCATTCTCCGCCCCATGGCTGAC
TAATTTTTTTTATTTATGCAGAGGCCGAGGCCGCCTCGGCCTCTGAGCTATTCCAGAAGTAGTGAGGAGG
CTTTTTTGGAGGCCTAGGCTTTTGCAAAAAGCTTTCTAGAGGTACCACCGGAGCTTACCATGACCGAGTA
CAAGCCCACGGTGCGCCTCGCCACCCGCGACGACGTCCCCAGGGCCGTACGCACCCTCGCCGCCGCGTTC
GCCGACTACCCCGCCACGCGCCACACCGTCGATCCGGACCGCCACATCGAGCGGGTCACCGAGCTGCAAG
AACTCTTCCTCACGCGCGTCGGGCTCGACATCGGCAAGGTGTGGGTCGCGGACGACGGCGCCGCCGTGGC
GGTCTGGACCACGCCGGAGAGCGTCGAAGCGGGGGCGGTGTTCGCCGAGATCGGCCCGCGCATGGCCGAG
TTGAGCGGTTCCCGGCTGGCCGCGCAGCAACAGATGGAAGGCCTCCTGGCGCCGCACCGGCCCAAGGAGC
CCGCGTGGTTCCTGGCCACCGTCGGCGTCTCGCCCGACCACCAGGGCAAGGGTCTGGGCAGCGCCGTCGT
GCTCCCCGGAGTGGAGGCGGCCGAGCGCGCCGGGGTGCCCGCCTTCCTGGAGACCTCCGCGCCCCGCAAC
CTCCCCTTCTACGAGCGGCTCGGCTTCACCGTCACCGCCGACGTCGAGGTGCCCGAAGGACCGCGCACCT
GGTGCATGACCCGCAAGCCCGGTGCCAGTTAACGAATTCTAGATCTTGAGACAAATGGCAGTATTCATCC
ACAATTTTAAAAGAAAAGGGGGGATTGGGGGGTACAGTGCAGGGGAAAGAATAGTAGACATAATAGCAAC
AGACATACAAACTAAAGAATTACAAAAACAAATTACAAAAATTCAAAATTTTCGGGTTTATTACAGGGAC
AGCAGAGATCCACTTTGGCGCCGGCTCGAGGCCTGCAGGTGCAAAGATGGATAAAGTTTTAAACAGAGAG
GAATCTTTGCAGCTAATGGACCTTCTAGGTCTTGAAAGGAGTGGGAATTGGCTCCGGTGCCCGTCAGTGG
GCAGAGCGCACATCGCCCACAGTCCCCGAGAAGTTGGGGGGAGGGGTCGGCAATTGAACCGGTGCCTAGA
GAAGGTGGCGCGGGGTAAACTGGGAAAGTGATGTCGTGTACTGGCTCCGCCTTTTTCCCGAGGGTGGGGG
AGAACCGTATATAAGTGCAGTAGTCGCCGTGAACGTTCTTTTTCGCAACGGGTTTGCCGCCAGAACACAG
GTAAGTGCCGTGTGTGGTTCCCGCGGGCCTGGCCTCTTTACGGGTTATGGCCCTTGCGTGCCTTGAATTA
CTTCCACCTGGCTGCAGTACGTGATTCTTGATCCCGAGCTTCGGGTTGGAAGTGGGTGGGAGAGTTCGAG
GCCTTGCGCTTAAGGAGCCCCTTCGCCTCGTGCTTGAGTTGAGGCCTGGCCTGGGCGCTGGGGCCGCCGC
GTGCGAATCTGGTGGCACCTTCGCGCCTGTCTCGCTGCTTTCGATAAGTCTCTAGCCATTTAAAATTTTT
GATGACCTGCTGCGACGCTTTTTTTCTGGCAAGATAGTCTTGTAAATGCGGGCCAAGATCTGCACACTGG
TATTTCGGTTTTTGGGGCCGCGGGCGGCGACGGGGCCCGTGCGTCCCAGCGCACATGTTCGGCGAGGCGG
GGCCTGCGAGCGCGGCCACCGAGAATCGGACGGGGGTAGTCTCAAGCTGGCCGGCCTGCTCTGGTGCCTG
GCCTCGCGCCGCCGTGTATCGCCCCGCCCTGGGCGGCAAGGCTGGCCCGGTCGGCACCAGTTGCGTGAGC
GGAAAGATGGCCGCTTCCCGGCCCTGCTGCAGGGAGCTCAAAATGGAGGACGCGGCGCTCGGGAGAGCGG
GCGGGTGAGTCACCCACACAAAGGAAAAGGGCCTTTCCGTCCTCAGCCGTCGCTTCATGTGACTCCACGG
AGTACCGGGCGCCGTCCAGGCACCTCGATTAGTTCTCGAGCTTTTGGAGTACGTCGTCTTTAGGTTGGGG
GGAGGGGTTTTATGCGATGGAGTTTCCCCACACTGAGTGGGTGGAGACTGAAGTTAGGCCAGCTTGGCAC
TTGATGTAATTCTCCTTGGAATTTGCCCTTTTTGAGTTTGGATCTTGGTTCATTCTCAAGCCTCAGACAG
TGGTTCAAAGTTTTTTTCTTCCATTTCAGGTGTCGTGAGGCTAGCATCGATTGATCAACAAGTTTGTACA
AAAAAGTTGGCACCATGCACCGCGGCGGGCAGCCTTTGAAAAAGCGGCGCGGCTCGTTCAAGATGGCGGA
GCTCGACCAGTTGCCTGACGAGAGCTCTTCAGCAAAAGCCCTTGTCAGTTTAAAAGAAGGAAGCTTATCT
AACACGTGGAATGAAAAGTACAGTTCTTTACAGAAAACACCTGTTTGGAAAGGCAGGAATACAAGCTCTG
CTGTGGAAATGCCTTTCAGAAATTCAAAACGAAGTCGACTTTTTTCTGATGAAGATGATAGGCAAATAAA
TACAAGGTCACCTAAAAGAAACCAGAGGGTTGCAATGGTTCCACAGAAATTTACAGCAACAATGTCAACA
CCAGATAAGAAAGCTTCACAGAAGATTGGTTTTCGATTACGTAATCTGCTCAAGCTTCCTAAAGCACATA
AATGGTGTATATACGAGTGGTTCTATTCAAATATAGATAAACCACTTTTTGAAGGTGATAATGACTTCTG
TGTATGTCTAAAGGAATCTTTTCCTAATTTGAAAACAAGAAAGTTAACAAGAGTAGAATGGGGAAAAATT
CGGCGGCTTATGGGAAAACCACGGAGATGTTCTTCTGCATTTTTTGAGGAAGAGAGATCAGCATTAAAAC
AGAAACGGCAGAAAATAAGGCTCTTACAACAAAGGAAAGTTGCAGATGTTTCACAATTCAAAGATCTCCC
AGATGAAATTCCTTTGCCTCTGGTTATTGGAACGAAAGTTACAGCACGATTACGTGGTGTTCATGATGGT
TTGTTCACTGGACAAATAGATGCTGTGGATACTCTTAATGCTACTTATAGAGTAACTTTTGATAGGACAG
GGCTTGGAACCCATACCATCCCTGACTATGAAGTTCTCAGTAATGAACCTCATGAGACAATGCCAATTGC
TGCCTTTGGACAAAAACAGCGGCCTTCTCGATTTTTTATGACCCCACCACGGTTACATTATACTCCTCCT
CTCCAGTCACCAATTATAGATAATGATCCTTTATTAGGACAGTCGCCGTGGAGAAGTAAAATTTCTGGCT
CTGACACTGAAACATTAGGTGGTTTTCCAGTAGAATTTCTTATCCAAGTGACCAGATTATCAAAAATTCT
CATGATTAAAAAGGAACATATCAAGAAATTAAGGGAAATGAACACAGAAGCAGAAAAATTGAAATCATAT
TCCATGCCCATCAGCATTGAATTTCAGCGGAGATATGCAACAATTGTTCTGGAGCTTGAACAGCTGAACA
AGGACCTAAACAAAGTTTTGCATAAAGTTCAACAGTATTGCTATGAGCTTGCTCCAGACCAGGGGCTCCA
GCCTGCAGATCAGCCAACAGATATGAGACGCAGGTGTGAGGAAGAAGCACAGGAAATTGTTCGGCATGCA
AATTCCTCAACAGGACAGCCCTGCGTTGAAAATGAAAATCTGACAGACTTAATTTCCAGGCTTACAGCTA
TTTTGTTACAAATTAAGTGTCTAGCAGAAGGAGGAGACCTGAATTCCTTTGAATTCAAATCACTTACAGA
CTCATTAAATGATATCAAGAGTACAATAGACGCTTCTAATATCAGTTGCTTTCAGAATAATGTAGAAATC
CATGTTGCACATATTCAGAGTGGCCTGAGCCAGATGGGAAACTTACATGCCTTTGCAGCAAATAACACCA
ACAGAGACTTGCCAACTTTCTTGTACAAAGTGGTTGATATCGGTAAGCCTATCCCTAACCCTCTCCTCGG
TCTCGATTCTACGTAGTAATGAACTAGTCCGTAACTTGAAAGTATTTCGATTTCTTGGCTTTATATATCT
TGTGGAAAGGACGAAGCCGCGAGTGTTGAGATGACAATACGCGTTAAGTCGACAATCAACCTCTGGATTA
CAAAATTTGTGAAAGATTGACTGGTATTCTTAACTATGTTGCTCCTTTTACGCTATGTGGATACGCTGCT
TTAATGCCTTTGTATCATGCTATTGCTTCCCGTATGGCTTTCATTTTCTCCTCCTTGTATAAATCCTGGT
TGCTGTCTCTTTATGAGGAGTTGTGGCCCGTTGTCAGGCAACGTGGCGTGGTGTGCACTGTGTTTGCTGA
CGCAACCCCCACTGGTTGGGGCATTGCCACCACCTGTCAGCTCCTTTCCGGGACTTTCGCTTTCCCCCTC
CCTATTGCCACGGCGGAACTCATCGCCGCCTGCCTTGCCCGCTGCTGGACAGGGGCTCGGCTGTTGGGCA
CTGACAATTCCGTGGTGTTGTCGGGGAAATCATCGTCCTTTCCTTGGCTGCTCGCCTGTGTTGCCACCTG
GATTCTGCGCGGGACGTCCTTCTGCTACGTCCCTTCGGCCCTCAATCCAGCGGACCTTCCTTCCCGCGGC
CTGCTGCCGGCTCTGCGGCCTCTTCCGCGTCTTCGCCTTCGCCCTCAGACGAGTCGGATCTCCCTTTGGG
CCGCCTCCCCGCGTCGACTTTAAGACCAATGACTTACAAGGCAGCTGTAGATCTTAGCCACTTTTTAAAA
GAAAAGGGGGGACTGGAAGGGCTAATTCACTCCCAACGAAGACAAGATCTGCTTTTTGCTTGTACTGGGT
CTCTCTGGTTAGACCAGATCTGAGCCTGGGAGCTCTCTGGCTAACTAGGGAACCCACTGCTTAAGCCTCA
ATAAAGCTTGCCTTGAGTGCTTCAAGTAGTGTGTGCCCGTCTGTTGTGTGACTCTGGTAACTAGAGATCC
CTCAGACCCTTTTAGTCAGTGTGGAAAATCTCTAGCAGTACGTATAGTAGTTCATGTCATCTTATTATTC
AGTATTTATAACTTGCAAAGAAATGAATATCAGAGAGTGAGAGGAACTTGTTTATTGCAGCTTATAATGG
TTACAAATAAAGCAATAGCATCACAAATTTCACAAATAAAGCATTTTTTTCACTGCATTCTAGTTGTGGT
TTGTCCAAACTCATCAATGTATCTTATCATGTCTGGCTCTAGCTATCCCGCCCCTAACTCCGCCCATCCC
GCCCCTAACTCCGCCCAGTTCCGCCCATTCTCCGCCCCATGGCTGACTAATTTTTTTTATTTATGCAGAG
GCCGAGGCCGCCTCGGCCTCTGAGCTATTCCAGAAGTAGTGAGGAGGCTTTTTTGGAGGCCTAGGGACGT
ACCCAATTCGCCCTATAGTGAGTCGTATTACGCGCGCTCACTGGCCGTCGTTTTACAACGTCGTGACTGG
GAAAACCCTGGCGTTACCCAACTTAATCGCCTTGCAGCACATCCCCCTTTCGCCAGCTGGCGTAATAGCG
AAGAGGCCCGCACCGATCGCCCTTCCCAACAGTTGCGCAGCCTGAATGGCGAATGGG
[124 nt withheld, positions 7478-7601]
C
[91 nt withheld, positions 7603-7693]
A
[49 nt withheld, positions 7695-7743]
CCTTTGACGTTGGAGTCCACGTTCTTT
[37 nt withheld, positions 7771-7807]
ACCCTATCTCGGTCTATTCTTTTGATTTATAAGGGATTTTGCCGATTTCGGCCTATTGGTTAAAAAATGA
GCTGATTTAACAAAAATTTAACGCGAATTTTAACAAAATATTAACGCTTACAATTTAGGTGGCACTTTTC
GGGGAAATGTGCGCGGAACCCCTATTTGTTTATTTTTCTAAATACATTCAAATATGTATCCGCTCATGAG
ACAATAACCCTGATAAATGCTTCAATAATATTGAAAAAGGAAGAGTATGAGTATTCAACATTTCCGTGTC
GCCCTTATTCCCTTTTTTGCGGCATTTTGCCTTCCTGTTTTTGCTCACCCAGAAACGCTGGTGAAAGTAA
AAGATGCTGAAGATCAGTTGGGTGCACGAGTGGGTTACATCGAACTGGATCTCAACAGCGGTAAGATCCT
TGAGAGTTTTCGCCCCGAAGAACGTTTTCCAATGATGAGCACTTTTAAAGTTCTGCTATGTGGCGCGGTA
TTATCCCGTATTGACGCCGGGCAAGAGCAACTCGGTCGCCGCATACACTATTCTCAGAATGACTTGGTTG
AGTACTCACCAGTCACAGAAAAGCATCTTACGGATGGCATGACAGTAAGAGAATTATGCAGTGCTGCCAT
AACCATGAGTGATAACACTGCGGCCAACTTACTTCTGACAACGATCGGAGGACCGAAGGAGCTAACCGCT
TTTTTGCACAACATGGGGGATCATGTAACTCGCCTTGATCGTTGGGAACCGGAGCTGAATGAAGCCATAC
CAAACGACGAGCGTGACACCACGATGCCTGTAGCAATGGCAACAACGTTGCGCAAACTATTAACTGGCGA
ACTACTTACTCTAGCTTCCCGGCAACAATTAATAGACTGGATGGAGGCGGATAAAGTTGCAGGACCACTT
CTGCGCTCGGCCCTTCCGGCTGGCTGGTTTATTGCTGATAAATCTGGAGCCGGTGAGCGTGGGTCTCGCG
GTATCATTGCAGCACTGGGGCCAGATGGTAAGCCCTCCCGTATCGTAGTTATCTACACGACGGGGAGTCA
GGCAACTATGGATGAACGAAATAGACAGATCGCTGAGATAGGTGCCTCACTGATTAAGCATTGGTAACTG
TCAGACCAAGTTTACTCATATATACTTTAGATTGATTTAAAACTTCATTTTTAATTTAAAAGGATCTAGG
TGAAGATCCTTTTTGATAATCTCATGACCAAAATCCCTTAACGTGAGTTTTCGTTCCACTGAGCGTCAGA
CCCCGTAGAAAAGATCAAAGGATCTTCTTGAGATCCTTTTTTTCTGCGCGTAATCTGCTGCTTGCAAACA
AAAAAACCACCGCTACCAGCGGTGGTTTGTTTGCCGGATCAAGAGCTACCAACTCTTTTTCCGAAGGTAA
CTGGCTTCAGCAGAGCGCAGATACCAAATACTGTTCTTCTAGTGTAGCCGTAGTTAGGCCACCACTTCAA
GAACTCTGTAGCACCGCCTACATACCTCGCTCTGCTAATCCTGTTACCAGTGGCTGCTGCCAGTGGCGAT
AAGTCGTGTCTTACCGGGTTGGACTCAAGACGATAGTTACCGGATAAGGCGCAGCGGTCGGGCTGAACGG
GGGGTTCGTGCACACAGCCCAGCTTGGAGCGAACGACCTACACCGAACTGAGATACCTACAGCGTGAGCT
ATGAGAAAGCGCCACGCTTCCCGAAGGGAGAAAGGCGGACAGGTATCCGGTAAGCGGCAGGGTCGGAACA
GGAGAGCGCACGAGGGAGCTTCCAGGGGGAAACGCCTGGTATCTTTATAGTCCTGTCGGGTTTCGCCACC
TCTGACTTGAGCGTCGATTTTTGTGATGCTCGTCAGGGGGGCGGAGCCTATGGAAAAACGCCAGCAACGC
GGCCTTTTTACGGTTCCTGGCCTTTTGCTGGCCTTTTGCTCACATGTTCTTTCCTGCGTTATCCCCTGAT
TCTGTGGATAACCGTATTACCGCCTTTGAGTGAGCTGATACCGCTCGCCGCAGCCGAACGACCGAGCGCA
GCGAGTCAGTGAGCGAGGAAGCGGAAGAGCGCCCAATACGCAAACCGCCTCTCCCCGCGCGTTGGCCGAT
TCATTAATGCAGCTGGCACGACAGGTTTCCCGACTGGAAAGCGGGCAGTGAGCGCAACGCAATTAATGTG
AGTTAGCTCACTCATTAGGCACCCCAGGCTTTACACTTTATGCTTCCGGCTCGTATGTTGTGTGGAATTG
TGAGCGGATAACAATTTCACACAGGAAACAGCTATGACCATGATTACGCCAAGCGCGCAATTAACCCTCA
CTAAAGGGAACAAAAGCTGGAGCTGCAAGC
