>Addgene plasmid #144571 | TFORF3095 | depositor partial sequence | sequence record 285828 | Insert
ATCGATTGATCAACAAGTTTGTACAAAAAAGTTGGCACCATGCACCGCGGCGGGCAGCCTTTGAAAAAGC
GGCGCGGCTCGTTCAAGATGGCGGAGCTCGACCAGTTGCCTGACGAGAGCTCTTCAGCAAAAGCCCTTGT
CAGTTTAAAAGAAGGAAGCTTATCTAACACGTGGAATGAAAAGTACAGTTCTTTACAGAAAACACCTGTT
TGGAAAGGCAGGAATACAAGCTCTGCTGTGGAAATGCCTTTCAGAAATTCAAAACGAAGTCGACTTTTTT
CTGATGAAGATGATAGGCAAATAAATACAAGGTCACCTAAAAGAAACCAGAGGGTTGCAATGGTTCCACA
GAAATTTACAGCAACAATGTCAACACCAGATAAGAAAGCTTCACAGAAGATTGGTTTTCGATTACGTAAT
CTGCTCAAGCTTCCTAAAGCACATAAATGGTGTATATACGAGTGGTTCTATTCAAATATAGATAAACCAC
TTTTTGAAGGTGATAATGACTTCTGTGTATGTCTAAAGGAATCTTTTCCTAATTTGAAAACAAGAAAGTT
AACAAGAGTAGAATGGGGAAAAATTCGGCGGCTTATGGGAAAACCACGGAGATGTTCTTCTGCATTTTTT
GAGGAAGAGAGATCAGCATTAAAACAGAAACGGCAGAAAATAAGGCTCTTACAACAAAGGAAAGTTGCAG
ATGTTTCACAATTCAAAGATCTCCCAGATGAAATTCCTTTGCCTCTGGTTATTGGAACGAAAGTTACAGC
ACGATTACGTGGTGTTCATGATGGTTTGTTCACTGGACAAATAGATGCTGTGGATACTCTTAATGCTACT
TATAGAGTAACTTTTGATAGGACAGGGCTTGGAACCCATACCATCCCTGACTATGAAGTTCTCAGTAATG
AACCTCATGAGACAATGCCAATTGCTGCCTTTGGACAAAAACAGCGGCCTTCTCGATTTTTTATGACCCC
ACCACGGTTACATTATACTCCTCCTCTCCAGTCACCAATTATAGATAATGATCCTTTATTAGGACAGTCG
CCGTGGAGAAGTAAAATTTCTGGCTCTGACACTGAAACATTAGGTGGTTTTCCAGTAGAATTTCTTATCC
AAGTGACCAGATTATCAAAAATTCTCATGATTAAAAAGGAACATATCAAGAAATTAAGGGAAATGAACAC
AGAAGCAGAAAAATTGAAATCATATTCCATGCCCATCAGCATTGAATTTCAGCGGAGATATGCAACAATT
GTTCTGGAGCTTGAACAGCTGAACAAGGACCTAAACAAAGTTTTGCATAAAGTTCAACAGTATTGCTATG
AGCTTGCTCCAGACCAGGGGCTCCAGCCTGCAGATCAGCCAACAGATATGAGACGCAGGTGTGAGGAAGA
AGCACAGGAAATTGTTCGGCATGCAAATTCCTCAACAGGACAGCCCTGCGTTGAAAATGAAAATCTGACA
GACTTAATTTCCAGGCTTACAGCTATTTTGTTACAAATTAAGTGTCTAGCAGAAGGAGGAGACCTGAATT
CCTTTGAATTCAAATCACTTACAGACTCATTAAATGATATCAAGAGTACAATAGACGCTTCTAATATCAG
TTGCTTTCAGAATAATGTAGAAATCCATGTTGCACATATTCAGAGTGGCCTGAGCCAGATGGGAAACTTA
CATGCCTTTGCAGCAAATAACACCAACAGAGACTTGCCAACTTTCTTGTACAAAGTGGTTGATATCGGTA
AGCCTATCCCTAACCCTCTCCTCGGTCTCGATTCTACGTAGTAATGAACTAGTCCGTAACTTGAAAGTAT
TTCGATTTCTTGGCTTTATATATCTTGTGGAAAGGACGAAGCCGCGAGTGTTGAGATGACAAT
