>Addgene plasmid #144571 | TFORF3095 | depositor partial sequence | sequence record 285829 | Barcode
AGCCGCGAGTGTTGAGATGACAAT
